Addgene plasmid #196780: pGG-PIP42
Purpose: Contains WRKY40 promoter
Depositing lab: Marc Somssich. Depositing organization: University of Melbourne. Publication: Resolving spatially distinct phytohormone response zones in Arabidopsis thaliana roots colonized by Fusarium oxysporum. Calabria J, Wang L, Rast-Somssich MI, Chen HW, Watt M, Persson S, Andersen TG, Idnurm A, Somssich M. J Exp Bot. 2025 Jan 17:erae516. doi: 10.1093/jxb/erae516. PubMed 39823275.
Backbone
  Vector backbone: pGGA000
  Total vector size (bp): 6844
  Vector type: GreenGate (GG) Entry Vector
Growth in bacteria
  Bacterial resistance: Ampicillin, 100 μg/mL
  Growth temperature: 37°C
  Growth strain: DH5alpha
  Copy number: High Copy
Gene/Insert
  Gene/Insert name: WRKY DNA-BINDING PROTEIN 40 (alt names: WRKY40; AT1G80840)
  Species: A. thaliana (mustard weed)
  Insert size (bp): 4158
  Entrez Gene: WRKY40 (a.k.a. AT1G80840, ATWRKY40, F23A5.19, F23A5_19, WRKY DNA-binding protein 40)
Terms and licenses: Academic/Nonprofit Terms; Industry Terms: Not Available to Industry
Depositor comments: Please visit https://doi.org/10.1101/2022.12.20.521292 for bioRxiv preprint.
How to cite: pGG-PIP42 was a gift from Marc Somssich (Addgene plasmid # 196780 ; http://n2t.net/addgene:196780 ; RRID:Addgene_196780)
