[The description below was written by a language model from this plasmid's Addgene catalogue record and pLannotate feature annotations shown in this document.]
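Description:
pGG-PIP42 is a GreenGate entry vector built on the pGGA000 backbone, the module position that in the GreenGate Golden Gate cloning system conventionally holds promoter elements. It is a high-copy E. coli plasmid of about 6.8 kb, propagated through a ColE1/pUC-type origin of replication and selected with ampicillin through a β-lactamase gene driven by its own bla promoter. The rest of the annotated backbone consists of typical cloning-vector remnants: a lacI fragment, CAP binding site, lac promoter and operator, a lacZα fragment, and short bom and rop fragments. SP6 and T7 phage promoters flank the cloning site on either side of the insert.

The payload is a roughly 4.2 kb fragment from Arabidopsis thaliana corresponding to the promoter region of WRKY40 (AT1G80840), which encodes a WRKY-family DNA-binding transcription factor. The automated feature table leaves the insert itself unannotated. It occupies the long interval between the SP6 and T7 promoters, and the only call there, a 19-nt "LEU2 promoter fragment", is almost certainly a spurious match rather than a functional yeast element. The table also does not mark the type IIS restriction sites and overhangs that GreenGate assembly relies on.

As an entry module, the plasmid has no plant selection marker, reporter or T-DNA borders. It is meant to be combined with other GreenGate modules, such as coding sequences, tags, terminators and resistance cassettes, in a destination vector to give plant expression constructs under WRKY40 promoter control. The associated publication concerns phytohormone response zones in Arabidopsis roots colonized by Fusarium oxysporum, which suggests use in building transcriptional reporter lines, although the record itself states only that the plasmid contains the WRKY40 promoter.
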