Features (pLannotate 1.2.2; 13 found; start..end, strand, type, name):
     96..200     +  promoter       AmpR promoter: bla
    201..1061    +  CDS            AmpR: β-lactamase; bla; confers resistance to ampicillin, carbenicillin, and related antibiotics
   1232..1820    +  rep_origin     ori: high-copy-number ColE1/pMB1/pBR322/pUC origin of replication
   2003..2095    +  CDS            lacI (fragment): lac repressor; lacI; The lac repressor binds to the lac operator to inhibit transcription in E. coli. This inhibition can be relieved by adding lactose or isopropyl-β-D-thiogalactopyranoside (IPTG).
   2108..2129    +  protein_bind   CAP binding site: CAP binding activates transcription in the presence of cAMP. E. coli catabolite activator protein
   2144..2174    +  promoter       lac promoter: promoter for the E. coli lac operon
   2182..2198    +  protein_bind   lac operator: The lac repressor binds to the lac operator to inhibit transcription in E. coli. This inhibition can be relieved by adding lactose or isopropyl-β-D-thiogalactopyranoside (IPTG). lac repressor encoded by lacI
   2212..2230    +  promoter       SP6 promoter: promoter for bacteriophage SP6 RNA polymerase
   3683..3701    -  promoter       LEU2 promoter (fragment): S. cerevisiae LEU2
   6428..6446    -  promoter       T7 promoter: promoter for bacteriophage T7 RNA polymerase
   6448..6600    +  CDS            lacZα (fragment): LacZα fragment of β-galactosidase; lacZ fragment
   6606..6705    -  misc_feature   bom (fragment): basis of mobility region from pBR322
   6807..1       -  CDS            rop (fragment) (across the origin): Rop protein, which maintains plasmids at low copy number; rop
>Addgene plasmid #196780 | pGG-PIP42 | addgene full sequence | sequence record 396301 | Addgene NGS Result
GACGAAAGGGCCTCGTGATACGCCTATTTTTATAGGTTAATGTCATGATAATAATGGTTTCTTAGACGTC
AGGTGGCACTTTTCGGGGAAATGTGCGCGGAACCCCTATTTGTTTATTTTTCTAAATACATTCAAATATG
TATCCGCTCATGAGACAATAACCCTGATAAATGCTTCAATAATATTGAAAAAGGAAGAGTATGAGTATTC
AACATTTCCGTGTCGCCCTTATTCCCTTTTTTGCGGCATTTTGCCTTCCTGTTTTTGCTCACCCAGAAAC
GCTGGTGAAAGTAAAAGATGCTGAAGATCAGTTGGGTGCACGAGTGGGTTACATCGAACTGGATCTCAAC
AGCGGTAAGATCCTTGAGAGTTTTCGCCCCGAAGAACGTTTTCCAATGATGAGCACTTTTAAAGTTCTGC
TATGTGGCGCGGTATTATCCCGTATTGACGCCGGGCAAGAGCAACTCGGTCGCCGCATACACTATTCTCA
GAATGACTTGGTTGAGTACTCACCAGTCACAGAAAAGCATCTTACGGATGGCATGACAGTAAGAGAATTA
TGCAGTGCTGCCATAACCATGAGTGATAACACTGCGGCCAACTTACTTCTGACAACGATCGGAGGACCGA
AGGAGCTAACCGCTTTTTTGCACAACATGGGGGATCATGTAACTCGCCTTGATCGTTGGGAACCGGAGCT
GAATGAAGCCATACCAAACGACGAGCGTGACACCACGATGCCTGTAGCAATGGCAACAACGTTGCGCAAA
CTATTAACTGGCGAACTACTTACTCTAGCTTCCCGGCAACAATTAATAGACTGGATGGAGGCGGATAAAG
TTGCAGGACCACTTCTGCGCTCGGCCCTTCCGGCTGGCTGGTTTATTGCTGATAAATCTGGAGCCGGTGA
GCGTGGCTCTCGAGGTATCATTGCAGCACTGGGGCCAGATGGTAAGCCCTCCCGTATCGTAGTTATCTAC
ACGACGGGGAGTCAGGCAACTATGGATGAACGAAATAGACAGATCGCTGAGATAGGTGCCTCACTGATTA
AGCATTGGTAACTGTCAGACCAAGTTTACTCATATATACTTTAGATTGATTTAAAACTTCATTTTTAATT
TAAAAGGATCTAGGTGAAGATCCTTTTTGATAATCTCATGACCAAAATCCCTTAACGTGAGTTTTCGTTC
CACTGAGCGTCAGACCCCGTAGAAAAGATCAAAGGATCTTCTTGAGATCCTTTTTTTCTGCGCGTAATCT
GCTGCTTGCAAACAAAAAAACCACCGCTACCAGCGGTGGTTTGTTTGCCGGATCAAGAGCTACCAACTCT
TTTTCCGAAGGTAACTGGCTTCAGCAGAGCGCAGATACCAAATACTGTTCTTCTAGTGTAGCCGTAGTTA
GGCCACCACTTCAAGAACTCTGTAGCACCGCCTACATACCTCGCTCTGCTAATCCTGTTACCAGTGGCTG
CTGCCAGTGGCGATAAGTCGTGTCTTACCGGGTTGGACTCAAGACGATAGTTACCGGATAAGGCGCAGCG
GTCGGGCTGAACGGGGGGTTCGTGCACACAGCCCAGCTTGGAGCGAACGACCTACACCGAACTGAGATAC
CTACAGCGTGAGCTATGAGAAAGCGCCACGCTTCCCGAAGGGAGAAAGGCGGACAGGTATCCGGTAAGCG
GCAGGGTCGGAACAGGAGAGCGCACGAGGGAGCTTCCAGGGGGAAACGCCTGGTATCTTTATAGTCCTGT
CGGGTTTCGCCACCTCTGACTTGAGCGTCGATTTTTGTGATGCTCGTCAGGGGGGCGGAGCCTATGGAAA
AACGCCAGCAACGCGGCCTTTTTACGGTTCCTGGCCTTTTGCTGGCCTTTTGCTCACATGTTCTTTCCTG
CGTTATCCCCTGATTCTGTGGATAACCGTATTACCGCCTTTGAGTGAGCTGATACCGCTCGCCGCAGCCG
AACGACCGAGCGCAGCGAGTCAGTGAGCGAGGAAGCGGAAGAGCGCCCAATACGCAAACCGCCTCTCCCC
GCGCGTTGGCCGATTCATTAATGCAGCTGGCACGACAGGTTTCCCGACTGGAAAGCGGGCAGTGAGCGCA
ACGCAATTAATGTGAGTTAGCTCACTCATTAGGCACCCCAGGCTTTACACTTTATGCTTCCGGCTCGTAT
GTTGTGTGGAATTGTGAGCGGATAACAATTTCACACGAGCTATTTAGGTGACACTATAGAAGTGAAGCTT
GGTCTCAACCTTGTGTATAACTATTATGCAGCCTTTTTCAACAACCAATGTAAAAACGAAGTACTAACTA
CTAAATTAGGAGTAGGAGAAAAGTAAAACAATTCGCAAGAATGGAATCTAAAATTTGGGATTAGTCTTTG
ATTTTCACACTTGGTCATAAAAATTAAGTGGACATGGACATTGAAAACGAAATCCAAAAGACCATTTCGA
AAAAGAGGCAAGAAATTATATAATAATTAATATTTAATAGACAACACATGTTTTAGACTTTTACTAGTTC
ATGAATCGTACGGCCTTTTTTGTTCCTTTAACTAAGTTCAATGCATCCTCTAGTAGACACCTACTGCTTA
ACTAACCAACATAAAAAAATATGATTAATTCTCCCCGAATAGTATTGTTGTGTTACTTTTACACAAATTG
AAAAAAAAGTAAACGACAGTTATTAGTTATTTTAAAACGAATGAAACATTATGTAAAAATATGTCAAATT
AATATGCTTAGTTAATTAGAGAAAGTCAAGACTTTGCAAAAATGCATCCAAAATTAAACAAATGTATACC
CGAAAGTTCGAGTGTGAATTAGTTCTGTCACTAAAATATTCCGTTTAAACTCAAGTCTTATAAAATGTAC
GGATATTATACCTTTTGTTTTCTCGAGCTTATTATACCTTAAAAATGTAAATTGGATGAGGATATTGAGG
AAAAAAATAAGACTTGGAAAGAAATATTAGTAAGCTTTTATTAAAAAAAAAAAAAGAAGAGATAATTCAA
GACCTGAAGAAGACAGGCACGAAGTAGCTAGGGGAGGGAATGGGGAAGTAAAACCAAACCACTCGTGCGT
TGTGTGTTAGGATTTTCCCGAGTCAACGAGGTCAACGGTCAAAGAGGTCAAAGTCTTTAAAATACAGGAA
AGGAATTGTGCTTTCGTTACTTGCTTTCTTACGTTCTTTCTGTCCTTTGGAGGAGAATAGTTTTGTTTTT
GCTTTTGTTGATTTTTCTGTCCACTTTGTATATATTTTTTTTTTTTTATGACTTCATCACCTGTGACGTC
TAATAATTCCATCACCGACTGCCCATTTCTTTTCTTTTTATTGTCTCTACAATTTCGATTATATTTTTTG
GTCGGCAGCCAGTCTCTTCGTTCTTCTTTTTTTTCTCTGGACGTCCATTCCCAACATGCATAGTGTTTGA
CACAACAATATATGACAGCTAACTTTTAAGTATAATTCGAAATGAACTAAATCGTTGATTATACATAAGT
TTAGGTTATGAGTTTTTGTCTTTTGCAATCTATTAATTAACAATTGGTTTGTGACCAAATTGTTCGTTGA
GTGTTGTAAGAACCAACCTATTTCAATCAGTTTCTTAAAAAAGGAAAGGGAAGGCAAAAAAAAAAAGAAC
TATTAGCAGCCTTACTTTTCTATGATAATATTAGTCAGTAGGGAAATATATATATATATATATATATATA
TATATATATATATATATATATAATTTGGACCGACGACTGATTACAATAACTGTTAAAGCTTAAACCGGCG
GAACTTAATCTTATATAATTAATATGATTGTAATTAGCTGTATGATAATTTTATGTTGTTAATGATGATG
TATTACCTTTTCGCTATAGGGTTTATAGATTACATCTATACTTCTGCATACAATTAGATATTAATAAAGT
TATAAAAACAAATTAAACTGAATAATTGTGTGTGTGTTACGTTGCATGTGTTATTAGTTATGGAGAAATA
TGATTTACGTCTTCTGAAATGCTATCAACGATTGGTTTCAGATTTAAAGAAACTATCTGACCAAAATCCT
GAGATATCTTAATTAGATATATCTATTTAAACTTTCAAGTTGTTATATGTTAAACAGTAAATGGCGTTTT
CCGTATTACTCATCTAGTAGATCGTAGTAAGTTATATACGTTTTTACAATGAAAGGTTTCGGCAATGTAA
GTTGTATACGTGGTACGAGTGAGTATCCATACTTCTACCGGAAAGAATAGAGATCAAGAAAAATGAATAT
AATTAATAAAGCTCTACCGAGGAAAAGAAGAGTGAAGGATAATGGAGAAAAATAAGAAAAAAGATGATGA
GATCTGAATTAAGATTTTATTATTCACAATTACAAGAATAGGTACAGTCCTGGTTTGTGCTAAACCAAAT
TCGAATATCAAATATAAATTACTTATAGGTTCGACTGTAAAATGAGATATGAAAGAAAGAAATAATATAT
GATGATGTAATGCATGAGAAAGTCCAAAATGATCGGCATATGGGATTAAGCGATTCCATATAGTTAAGTC
AAGTTACTATTTCAGATAAATGGATAAGTTTGTCGTCTATATGTTCTGTTATCTCCAAACCCAAATCTAT
AACATTGCGACATTTTTGAATCGTTAACGGCAAAATAAGTGGGGAGGGGGGGGGAAGGAAAAAAGGAAGG
ACACTGAGATTTTGATAAAGTTCGGTAGCCAAATTTGTGCATGACTTTTAAGAAAATACGTATGCTGATC
CAAAAACAAACAACTAAATAGATTTTAGTTTGAGAAAATCGAAGTAACAAAATTATTATTTAATATATAG
TGTGAGAATTTAACAGCTACTAATAATTATCATAACACGAATTAAGTGTAATAGTAATATATGTAGGAAA
ATGGTTTAGCACCACTCACTTGATTAACTCGACTTAAACCAAATATAAAGTAATATTTATAGATGTAGTT
GGTTGTATTTTTGCAAGCTTTGGTACTCGATATCTAAATTTTTAATGGAAAAATTAGTCGAGTGGTAATT
CGTTATATATAAGAAAATATTTTGTTTGTAATTGTGCAAACTTTAGCATTGGACATCTAACTATATTCTG
AAAAATCAGCGGAATGATAAAAGTTCGGATTTTCCTTCTTTTTATTTAAGTAAACATAATTGGTGTTCTG
AAAACCAAAAGAAGGAAGAAGGCAATTAAGATTTGTTAAAGTTCGTCACGATATTGATGTCAAGAAAAAA
GGAAAAAAAAAAAAAATCGTCACGATGGTATCGTCAATTTGTCTAGTGGATTTTGAAAAGCCGTGTGGGC
TTGACTTTGACCGAACAAGGCACACGTATACATCTAGTACTACTGAAGAAATCTCTCATTAGAACGCAAA
CCACGTTCCGCACACTCTTAATATACTATTAGTCTATTACTATCACCAACTAGTTGTCATTTTTTTTGTC
AAACGTGCTAATTAATTCACAAATAGAAGTATTAAACTTCCTAATTAAGCACGCCTTTACTACATTTCAT
TATTATTATACATGTAATCAACCATTTCTTTTATCCCACATGTCATTTGTAGTCCTGATTTTATGACTTT
ATGCATCAAGTTATCTTTTTTTTTGTCACTCCATGCATCAAGTTATCTAAACAACATAATTATTGTCTGA
AAAATCTAAGATGATATACAACATATGTATTTAATTACACATTAGGCTTGTTTAACAATTCTTGATTATT
TTTACTCTTTTTGGGTGAGTTCTTGATGGATGTCTTGAATTACAAAACTACATATTCTGAAAATATTAAC
CTTGAGTTTAGGCCGGCTATGCTATAACGAAAAATAAATAAAAGCAACTAACCCGACAGAAATGTCAACC
AACTATCCAAAATGAAAAACAAACGTGGAGAGCGTCATATTATTAGTAGGCCAATCACACACCAAATGTT
TGTTTAACAAAAAAAATAAGAATGTCAACCAACTATCCAAAATTAAAATCAAGAATACATTTCATATGTT
TCCAATATGTTTTTCTTAAACAAAATTGGGACTAAAGATTGGACCAAATACGTGTGCGGGTGGACCCGAT
AGAAGCCGAGTTGAGTCTAAAGACTAAAAAGTAAACAAAAAATGATAAGACCATCACTTAGTTTATTGCA
TGAAAATGAAAAGCACATGCTCCTCTCTCTCTCTTCTGCCTCTTTCCATCTAGTTTCCTCTTAAAACTCC
ATTATATATAGAAACAAAATCTTTTCTCTCTTCAACAATCCCACCATTAAAAAAGAAGAACCCAAGATCG
ACTCTTACTTCGAATCTCTCTCAACTTTCTTCCTCAGCTTACGGGAACTTCCACACATATACATCCACAA
GAACCCATATCGAAGATTCATCCTACATATATTTACAACATGAGACCGAATTCTCGCCCTATAGTGAGTC
GTATTACCTGGCCGTCGTTTTACAACGTCGTGACTGGGAAAACCCTGGCGTTACCCAACTTAATCGCCTT
GCAGCACATCCCCCTTTCGCCAGCTGGCGTAATAGCGAAGAGGCCCGCACCGATCGCCCTTCCCAACAGT
TGCGCAGCCTGAATGGCGAATGGCGCCTGATGCGGTATTTTCTCCTTACGCATCTGTGCGGTATTTCACA
CCGCATATGGTGCACTCTCAGTACAATCTGCTCTGATGCCGCATAGTTAAGCCAGCCCCGACACCCGCCA
ACACCCGCTGACGCGCCCTGACGGGCTTGTCTGCTCCCGGCATCCGCTTACAGACAAGCTGTGACCGTCT
CCGGGAGCTGCATGTGTCAGAGGTTTTCACCGTCATCACCGAAACGCGCGA
